Addgene plasmid #141385: pLVX-EF1alpha-SARS-CoV-2-E-2xStrep-IRES-Puro
Purpose: Lentiviral expression of SARS-CoV-2 envelope (E) protein; transient expression and generate lentivirus
Depositing lab: Nevan Krogan. Depositing organization: University of California, San Francisco (UCSF). Publication: A SARS-CoV-2 protein interaction map reveals targets for drug repurposing. Gordon DE, Jang GM, Bouhaddou M, Xu J, Obernier K, White KM, O'Meara MJ, Rezelj VV, Guo JZ, Swaney DL, Tummino TA, Huttenhain R, Kaake RM, Richards AL, Tutuncuoglu B, Foussard H, Batra J, Haas K, Modak M, Kim M, Haas P, Polacco BJ, Braberg H, Fabius JM, Eckhardt M, Soucheray M, Bennett MJ, Cakir M, McGregor MJ, Li Q, Meyer B, Roesch F, Vallet T, Mac Kain A, Miorin L, Moreno E, Naing ZZC, Zhou Y, Peng S, Shi Y, Zhang Z, Shen W, Kirby IT, Melnyk JE, Chorba JS, Lou K, Dai SA, Barrio-Hernandez I, Memon D, Hernandez-Armenta C, Lyu J, Mathy CJP, Perica T, Pilla KB, Ganesan SJ, Saltzberg DJ, Rakesh R, Liu X, Rosenthal SB, Calviello L, Venkataramanan S, Liboy-Lugo J, Lin Y, Huang XP, Liu Y, Wankowicz SA, Bohn M, Safari M, Ugur FS, Koh C, Savar NS, Tran QD, Shengjuler D, Fletcher SJ, O'Neal MC, Cai Y, Chang JCJ, Broadhurst DJ, Klippsten S, Sharp PP, Wenzell NA, Kuzuoglu-Ozturk D, Wang HY, Trenker R, Young JM, Cavero DA, Hiatt J, Roth TL, Rathore U, Subramanian A, Noack J, Hubert M, Stroud RM, Frankel AD, Rosenberg OS, Verba KA, Agard DA, Ott M, Emerman M, Jura N, von Zastrow M, Verdin E, Ashworth A, Schwartz O, d'Enfert C, Mukherjee S, Jacobson M, Malik HS, Fujimori DG, Ideker T, Craik CS, Floor SN, Fraser JS, Gross JD, Sali A, Roth BL, Ruggero D, Taunton J, Kortemme T, Beltrao P, Vignuzzi M, Garcia-Sastre A, Shokat KM, Shoichet BK, Krogan NJ. Nature. 2020 Jul;583(7816):459-468. doi: 10.1038/s41586-020-2286-9. Epub 2020 Apr 30. PubMed 32353859.
Backbone
  Vector backbone: pLVX-EF1alpha-IRES-Puro
  Backbone manufacturer: Takara Bio
  Backbone size w/o insert (bp): 8825
  Vector type: Mammalian Expression, Lentiviral
  Selectable markers: Puromycin
Growth in bacteria
  Bacterial resistance: Ampicillin, 100 μg/mL
  Growth temperature: 30°C
  Growth strain: NEB Stable
  Copy number: Unknown
Gene/Insert
  Gene/Insert name: SARS-CoV-2-E
  Species: SARS-CoV-2
  Mutation: human codon optimized
  Entrez Gene: E (a.k.a. GU280_gp04)
  Promoter: EF1alpha
  Tag / fusion protein: 2xStrep (C terminal on insert)
  Cloning method: Unknown
Terms and licenses: Academic/Nonprofit Terms; Industry Terms
Depositor comments: Please visit https://www.biorxiv.org/content/10.1101/2020.03.22.002386v3 for bioRxiv preprint.
How to cite: pLVX-EF1alpha-SARS-CoV-2-E-2xStrep-IRES-Puro was a gift from Nevan Krogan (Addgene plasmid # 141385 ; http://n2t.net/addgene:141385 ; RRID:Addgene_141385)
