[The description below was written by a language model from this plasmid's Addgene catalogue record and pLannotate feature annotations shown in this document.]
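Description:
pLVX-EF1alpha-SARS-CoV-2-E-2xStrep-IRES-Puro is an HIV-1-based lentiviral expression plasmid built on Takara's pLVX-EF1alpha-IRES-Puro backbone. It can be used either for direct transient expression in mammalian cells or as a transfer vector for producing lentivirus. In bacteria it is maintained through a high-copy ColE1/pUC-type origin and an ampicillin resistance gene (β-lactamase). The sequenced record is 9,138 nt.

The payload is a human codon-optimized open reading frame for the SARS-CoV-2 envelope (E) protein, a small viroporin involved in virion assembly. According to the catalogue entry it carries a C-terminal 2xStrep tag. The feature table does not annotate the tag separately, though there is unannotated sequence between the E coding region and the downstream IRES. Transcription is driven by the human EF-1α promoter together with portions of its first intron. An EMCV IRES follows the insert and allows the same transcript to be translated into puromycin N-acetyltransferase, so puromycin selection is coupled to expression of the E protein. A WPRE downstream enhances transcript stability and expression.

The cassette is flanked by HIV-1 LTR sequences, with nef-derived fragments annotated adjacent to each. The viral elements needed for packaging and transduction lie upstream of the promoter: the Ψ packaging signal overlapping a gag fragment, the Rev response element for nuclear export of the genomic RNA, and the cPPT/CTS, which aids nuclear import. The Strep tag permits affinity purification of the viral protein with its bound host partners, consistent with the plasmid's origin in a SARS-CoV-2–human protein interaction mapping study.
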