Features (pLannotate 1.2.2; 24 found; start..end, strand, type, name):
     19..230     +  promoter       EF-1α core promoter: core promoter for human elongation factor EF-1α
    231..344     +  intron         EF-1α intron A (fragment): intron upstream of the start codon of human EF-1α
    970..1173    +  intron         EF-1α intron A: truncated intron upstream of the start codon of human EF-1α
   1213..1437    +  CDS            E: VEMP_SARS2 - Experimental evidence at protein level: Swiss-Prot protein existence level 1. Plays a central role in virus morphogenesis and assembly. Acts as a viroporin and self-assembles in host membranes forming pentameric protein-lipid pores that allow ion transport. Also plays a role in the induction of apoptosis (By similarity). Regulates the localization of S protein at cis-Golgi, the place of virus budding (PubMed:33229438). May act by slowing down the cell secretory pathway (PubMed:33229438). May interfere with tight-junction stability by interacting with host MPP5. This would result i
   1662..2124    +  misc_feature   IRES: internal ribosome entry site (IRES) of the encephalomyocarditis virus (EMCV)
   2157..2754    +  CDS            PuroR (fragment): puromycin N-acetyltransferase; pac from Streptomyces alboniger; confers resistance to puromycin
   2770..3358    +  misc_feature   WPRE: woodchuck hepatitis virus posttranscriptional regulatory element
   3375..3893    +  CDS            nef (fragment): NEF_HV1BR - Experimental evidence at protein level: Swiss-Prot protein existence level 1. Extracellular Nef protein targets CD4(+) T-lymphocytes for apoptosis by interacting with CXCR4 surface receptors (PubMed:14990729). From Human immunodeficiency virus type 1 group M subtype B (isolate BRU/LAI) (HIV-1).
   3941..4198    +  LTR            5' LTR (truncated): truncated 5' long terminal repeat (LTR) from HIV-1
   4350..4366    -  protein_bind   lac operator: The lac repressor binds to the lac operator to inhibit transcription in E. coli. This inhibition can be relieved by adding lactose or isopropyl-β-D-thiogalactopyranoside (IPTG). lac repressor encoded by lacI
   4374..4404    -  promoter       lac promoter: promoter for the E. coli lac operon
   4419..4440    -  protein_bind   CAP binding site: CAP binding activates transcription in the presence of cAMP. E. coli catabolite activator protein
   4453..4545    -  CDS            lacI (fragment): lac repressor; lacI; The lac repressor binds to the lac operator to inhibit transcription in E. coli. This inhibition can be relieved by adding lactose or isopropyl-β-D-thiogalactopyranoside (IPTG).
   4728..5316    -  rep_origin     ori: high-copy-number ColE1/pMB1/pBR322/pUC origin of replication
   5487..6347    -  CDS            AmpR: β-lactamase; bla; confers resistance to ampicillin, carbenicillin, and related antibiotics
   6348..6452    -  promoter       AmpR promoter: bla
   6500..6634    +  polyA_signal   SV40 poly(A) signal: SV40 polyadenylation signal
   6801..7130    +  CDS            nef (fragment): NEF_HV1BR - Experimental evidence at protein level: Swiss-Prot protein existence level 1. Extracellular Nef protein targets CD4(+) T-lymphocytes for apoptosis by interacting with CXCR4 surface receptors (PubMed:14990729). From Human immunodeficiency virus type 1 group M subtype B (isolate BRU/LAI) (HIV-1).
   7178..7435    +  LTR            5' LTR (truncated): truncated 5' long terminal repeat (LTR) from HIV-1
   7482..7607    +  misc_feature   HIV-1 Ψ: packaging signal of human immunodeficiency virus type 1
   7591..7929    +  CDS            HIV-1 gag (fragment): gag protein from human immunodeficiency virus 1; gag
   8104..8337    +  misc_feature   RRE: The Rev response element (RRE) of HIV-1 allows for Rev-dependent mRNA export from the nucleus to the cytoplasm.
   8714..8814    +  CDS            Rev (fragment): human immunodeficiency virus 1 (HIV-1) Rev protein; rev; enhances nuclear export of unspliced and incompletely spliced viral mRNAs
   8829..8944    +  misc_feature   cPPT/CTS: central polypurine tract and central termination sequence of HIV-1 (lacking the first T)
>Addgene plasmid #141385 | pLVX-EF1alpha-SARS-CoV-2-E-2xStrep-IRES-Puro | addgene full sequence | sequence record 288068 | Addgene NGS Result
GCTCCGGTGCCCGTCAGTGGGCAGAGCGCACATCGCCCACAGTCCCCGAGAAGTTGGGGGGAGGGGTCGG
CAATTGAACCGGTGCCTAGAGAAGGTGGCGCGGGGTAAACTGGGAAAGTGATGTCGTGTACTGGCTCCGC
CTTTTTCCCGAGGGTGGGGGAGAACCGTATATAAGTGCAGTAGTCGCCGTGAACGTTCTTTTTCGCAACG
GGTTTGCCGCCAGAACACAGGTAAGTGCCGTGTGTGGTTCCCGCGGGCCTGGCCTCTTTACGGGTTATGG
CCCTTGCGTGCCTTGAATTACTTCCACGCCCCTGGCTGCAGTACGTGATTCTTGATCCCGAGCTTCGGGT
TGGAAGTGGGTGGGAGAGTTCGAGGCCTTGCGCTTAAGGAGCCCCTTCGCCTCGTGCTTGAGTTGAGGCC
TGGCTTGGGCGCTGGGGCCGCCGCGTGCGAATCTGGTGGCACCTTCGCGCCTGTCTCGCTGCTTTCGATA
AGTCTCTAGCCATTTAAAATTTTTGATGACCTGCTGCGACGCTTTTTTTCTGGCAAGATAGTCTTGTAAA
TGCGGGCCAAGATCTGCACACTGGTATTTCGGTTTTTGGGGCCGCGGGCGGCGACGGGGCCCGTGCGTCC
CAGCGCACATGTTCGGCGAGGCGGGGCCTGCGAGCGCGGCCACCGAGAATCGGACGGGGGTAGTCTCAAG
CTGGCCGGCCTGCTCTGGTGCCTGGCCTCGCGCCGCCGTGTATCGCCCCGCCCTGGGCGGCAAGGCTGGC
CCGGTCGGCACCAGTTGCGTGAGCGGAAAGATGGCCGCTTCCCGGCCCTGCTGCAGGGAGCTCAAAATGG
AGGACGCGGCGCTCGGGAGAGCGGGCGGGTGAGTCACCCACACAAAGGAAAAGGGCCTTTCCGTCCTCAG
CCGTCGCTTCATGTGACTCCACGGAGTACCGGGCGCCGTCCAGGCACCTCGATTAGTTCTCGAGCTTTTG
GAGTACGTCGTCTTTAGGTTGGGGGGAGGGGTTTTATGCGATGGAGTTTCCCCACACTGAGTGGGTGGAG
ACTGAAGTTAGGCCAGCTTGGCACTTGATGTAATTCTCCTTGGAATTTGCCCTTTTTGAGTTTGGATCTT
GGTTCATTCTCAAGCCTCAGACAGTGGTTCAAAGTTTTTTTCTTCCATTTCAGGTGTCGTGAGGATCTAT
TTCCGGTGAATTCGCCGCCACCATGTACAGCTTCGTATCAGAAGAAACCGGGACACTGATCGTAAATTCT
GTGCTCTTGTTTCTGGCATTCGTCGTATTTCTCCTCGTCACACTGGCAATTCTGACTGCATTGAGGCTTT
GCGCCTACTGTTGTAACATTGTCAATGTATCTCTCGTGAAACCCTCATTCTACGTTTACAGCAGGGTGAA
GAATCTCAATTCTAGCAGGGTGCCGGATCTCCTCGTTCTCGAAGGCGGCGGGGGATGGAGCCATCCACAA
TTCGAGAAAGGCGGTGGTTCAGGAGGAGGTAGCGGGGGTGGATCATGGTCACATCCGCAGTTTGAAAAGT
AAGGATCCCGCCCCTCTCCCTCCCCCCCCCCTAACGTTACTGGCCGAAGCCGCTTGGAATAAGGCCGGTG
TGCGTTTGTCTATATGTTATTTTCCACCATATTGCCGTCTTTTGGCAATGTGAGGGCCCGGAAACCTGGC
CCTGTCTTCTTGACGAGCATTCCTAGGGGTCTTTCCCCTCTCGCCAAAGGAATGCAAGGTCTGTTGAATG
TCGTGAAGGAAGCAGTTCCTCTGGAAGCTTCTTGAAGACAAACAACGTCTGTAGCGACCCTTTGCAGGCA
GCGGAACCCCCCACCTGGCGACAGGTGCCTCTGCGGCCAAAAGCCACGTGTATAAGATACACCTGCAAAG
GCGGCACAACCCCAGTGCCACGTTGTGAGTTGGATAGTTGTGGAAAGAGTCAAATGGCTCTCCTCAAGCG
TATTCAACAAGGGGCTGAAGGATGCCCAGAAGGTACCCCATTGTATGGGATCTGATCTGGGGCCTCGGTG
CACATGCTTTACATGTGTTTAGTCGAGGTTAAAAAAACGTCTAGGCCCCCCGAACCACGGGGACGTGGTT
TTCCTTTGAAAAACACGATGATAAGCTTGCCACAACCCACAAGGAGACGACCTTCCATGACCGAGTACAA
GCCCACGGTGCGCCTCGCCACCCGCGACGACGTCCCCCGGGCCGTACGCACCCTCGCCGCCGCGTTCGCC
GACTACCCCGCCACGCGCCACACCGTCGACCCGGACCGCCACATCGAGCGGGTCACCGAGCTGCAAGAAC
TCTTCCTCACGCGCGTCGGGCTCGACATCGGCAAGGTGTGGGTCGCGGACGACGGCGCCGCGGTGGCGGT
CTGGACCACGCCGGAGAGCGTCGAAGCGGGGGCGGTGTTCGCCGAGATCGGCCCGCGCATGGCCGAGTTG
AGCGGTTCCCGGCTGGCCGCGCAGCAACAGATGGAAGGCCTCCTGGCGCCGCACCGGCCCAAGGAGCCCG
CGTGGTTCCTGGCCACCGTCGGCGTCTCGCCCGACCACCAGGGCAAGGGTCTGGGCAGCGCCGTCGTGCT
CCCCGGAGTGGAGGCGGCCGAGCGCGCCGGGGTGCCCGCCTTCCTGGAGACCTCCGCGCCCCGCAACCTC
CCCTTCTACGAGCGGCTCGGCTTCACCGTCACCGCCGACGTCGAGGTGCCCGAAGGACCGCGCACCTGGT
GCATGACCCGCAAGCCCGGTGCCTAGACGCGTCTGGAACAATCAACCTCTGGATTACAAAATTTGTGAAA
GATTGACTGGTATTCTTAACTATGTTGCTCCTTTTACGCTATGTGGATACGCTGCTTTAATGCCTTTGTA
TCATGCTATTGCTTCCCGTATGGCTTTCATTTTCTCCTCCTTGTATAAATCCTGGTTGCTGTCTCTTTAT
GAGGAGTTGTGGCCCGTTGTCAGGCAACGTGGCGTGGTGTGCACTGTGTTTGCTGACGCAACCCCCACTG
GTTGGGGCATTGCCACCACCTGTCAGCTCCTTTCCGGGACTTTCGCTTTCCCCCTCCCTATTGCCACGGC
GGAACTCATCGCCGCCTGCCTTGCCCGCTGCTGGACAGGGGCTCGGCTGTTGGGCACTGACAATTCCGTG
GTGTTGTCGGGGAAGCTGACGTCCTTTCCATGGCTGCTCGCCTGTGTTGCCACCTGGATTCTGCGCGGGA
CGTCCTTCTGCTACGTCCCTTCGGCCCTCAATCCAGCGGACCTTCCTTCCCGCGGCCTGCTGCCGGCTCT
GCGGCCTCTTCCGCGTCTTCGCCTTCGCCCTCAGACGAGTCGGATCTCCCTTTGGGCCGCCTCCCCGCCT
GGAATTAATTCTGCAGTCGAGACCTAGAAAAACATGGAGCAATCACAAGTAGCAATACAGCAGCTACCAA
TGCTGATTGTGCCTGGCTAGAAGCACAAGAGGAGGAGGAGGTGGGTTTTCCAGTCACACCTCAGGTACCT
TTAAGACCAATGACTTACAAGGCAGCTGTAGATCTTAGCCACTTTTTAAAAGAAAAGAGGGGACTGGAAG
GGCTAATTCACTCCCAACGAAGACAAGATATCCTTGATCTGTGGATCTACCACACACAAGGCTACTTCCC
TGATTAGCAGAACTACACACCAGGGCCAGGGGTCAGATATCCACTGACCTTTGGATGGTGCTACAAGCTA
GTACCAGTTGAGCCAGATAAGGTAGAAGAGGCCAATAAAGGAGAGAACACCAGCTTGTTACACCCTGTGA
GCCTGCATGGGATGGATGACCCGGAGAGAGAAGTGTTAGAGTGGAGGTTTGACAGCCGCCTAGCATTTCA
TCACGTGGCCCGAGAGCTGCATCCGGAGTACTTCAAGAACTGCTGATATCGAGCTTGCTACAAGGGACTT
TCCGCTGGGGACTTTCCAGGGAGGCGTGGCCTGGGCGGGACTGGGGAGTGGCGAGCCCTCAGATCCTGCA
TATAAGCAGCTGCTTTTTGCCTGTACTGGGTCTCTCTGGTTAGACCAGATCTGAGCCTGGGAGCTCTCTG
GCTAACTAGGGAACCCACTGCTTAAGCCTCAATAAAGCTTGCCTTGAGTGCTTCAAGTAGTGTGTGCCCG
TCTGTTGTGTGACTCTGGTAACTAGAGATCCCTCAGACCCTTTTAGTCAGTGTGGAAAATCTCTAGCAGT
AGTAGTTCATGTCATCTTATTATTCAGTATTTATAACTTGCAAAGAAATGAATATCAGAGAGTGAGAGGC
CTTGACATTGCTAGCGTTTACCGTCGACCTCTAGCTAGAGCTTGGCGTAATCATGGTCATAGCTGTTTCC
TGTGTGAAATTGTTATCCGCTCACAATTCCACACAACATACGAGCCGGAAGCATAAAGTGTAAAGCCTGG
GGTGCCTAATGAGTGAGCTAACTCACATTAATTGCGTTGCGCTCACTGCCCGCTTTCCAGTCGGGAAACC
TGTCGTGCCAGCTGCATTAATGAATCGGCCAACGCGCGGGGAGAGGCGGTTTGCGTATTGGGCGCTCTTC
CGCTTCCTCGCTCACTGACTCGCTGCGCTCGGTCGTTCGGCTGCGGCGAGCGGTATCAGCTCACTCAAAG
GCGGTAATACGGTTATCCACAGAATCAGGGGATAACGCAGGAAAGAACATGTGAGCAAAAGGCCAGCAAA
AGGCCAGGAACCGTAAAAAGGCCGCGTTGCTGGCGTTTTTCCATAGGCTCCGCCCCCCTGACGAGCATCA
CAAAAATCGACGCTCAAGTCAGAGGTGGCGAAACCCGACAGGACTATAAAGATACCAGGCGTTTCCCCCT
GGAAGCTCCCTCGTGCGCTCTCCTGTTCCGACCCTGCCGCTTACCGGATACCTGTCCGCCTTTCTCCCTT
CGGGAAGCGTGGCGCTTTCTCATAGCTCACGCTGTAGGTATCTCAGTTCGGTGTAGGTCGTTCGCTCCAA
GCTGGGCTGTGTGCACGAACCCCCCGTTCAGCCCGACCGCTGCGCCTTATCCGGTAACTATCGTCTTGAG
TCCAACCCGGTAAGACACGACTTATCGCCACTGGCAGCAGCCACTGGTAACAGGATTAGCAGAGCGAGGT
ATGTAGGCGGTGCTACAGAGTTCTTGAAGTGGTGGCCTAACTACGGCTACACTAGAAGAACAGTATTTGG
TATCTGCGCTCTGCTGAAGCCAGTTACCTTCGGAAAAAGAGTTGGTAGCTCTTGATCCGGCAAACAAACC
ACCGCTGGTAGCGGTGGTTTTTTTGTTTGCAAGCAGCAGATTACGCGCAGAAAAAAAGGATCTCAAGAAG
ATCCTTTGATCTTTTCTACGGGGTCTGACGCTCAGTGGAACGAAAACTCACGTTAAGGGATTTTGGTCAT
GAGATTATCAAAAAGGATCTTCACCTAGATCCTTTTAAATTAAAAATGAAGTTTTAAATCAATCTAAAGT
ATATATGAGTAAACTTGGTCTGACAGTTACCAATGCTTAATCAGTGAGGCACCTATCTCAGCGATCTGTC
TATTTCGTTCATCCATAGTTGCCTGACTCCCCGTCGTGTAGATAACTACGATACGGGAGGGCTTACCATC
TGGCCCCAGTGCTGCAATGATACCGCGAGACCCACGCTCACCGGCTCCAGATTTATCAGCAATAAACCAG
CCAGCCGGAAGGGCCGAGCGCAGAAGTGGTCCTGCAACTTTATCCGCCTCCATCCAGTCTATTAATTGTT
GCCGGGAAGCTAGAGTAAGTAGTTCGCCAGTTAATAGTTTGCGCAACGTTGTTGCCATTGCTACAGGCAT
CGTGGTGTCACGCTCGTCGTTTGGTATGGCTTCATTCAGCTCCGGTTCCCAACGATCAAGGCGAGTTACA
TGATCCCCCATGTTGTGCAAAAAAGCGGTTAGCTCCTTCGGTCCTCCGATCGTTGTCAGAAGTAAGTTGG
CCGCAGTGTTATCACTCATGGTTATGGCAGCACTGCATAATTCTCTTACTGTCATGCCATCCGTAAGATG
CTTTTCTGTGACTGGTGAGTACTCAACCAAGTCATTCTGAGAATAGTGTATGCGGCGACCGAGTTGCTCT
TGCCCGGCGTCAATACGGGATAATACCGCGCCACATAGCAGAACTTTAAAAGTGCTCATCATTGGAAAAC
GTTCTTCGGGGCGAAAACTCTCAAGGATCTTACCGCTGTTGAGATCCAGTTCGATGTAACCCACTCGTGC
ACCCAACTGATCTTCAGCATCTTTTACTTTCACCAGCGTTTCTGGGTGAGCAAAAACAGGAAGGCAAAAT
GCCGCAAAAAAGGGAATAAGGGCGACACGGAAATGTTGAATACTCATACTCTTCCTTTTTCAATATTATT
GAAGCATTTATCAGGGTTATTGTCTCATGAGCGGATACATATTTGAATGTATTTAGAAAAATAAACAAAT
AGGGGTTCCGCGCACATTTCCCCGAAAAGTGCCACCTGACGTCGACGGATCGGGAGATCAACTTGTTTAT
TGCAGCTTATAATGGTTACAAATAAAGCAATAGCATCACAAATTTCACAAATAAAGCATTTTTTTCACTG
CATTCTAGTTGTGGTTTGTCCAAACTCATCAATGTATCTTATCATGTCTGGATCAACTGGATAACTCAAG
CTAACCAAAATCATCCCAAACTTCCCACCCCATACCCTATTACCACTGCCAATTACCTGTGGTTTCATTT
ACTCTAAACCTGTGATTCCTCTGAATTATTTTCATTTTAAAGAAATTGTATTTGTTAAATATGTACTACA
AACTTAGTAGTTGGAAGGGCTAATTCACTCCCAAAGAAGACAAGATATCCTTGATCTGTGGATCTACCAC
ACACAAGGCTACTTCCCTGATTAGCAGAACTACACACCAGGGCCAGGGGTCAGATATCCACTGACCTTTG
GATGGTGCTACAAGCTAGTACCAGTTGAGCCAGATAAGGTAGAAGAGGCCAATAAAGGAGAGAACACCAG
CTTGTTACACCCTGTGAGCCTGCATGGGATGGATGACCCGGAGAGAGAAGTGTTAGAGTGGAGGTTTGAC
AGCCGCCTAGCATTTCATCACGTGGCCCGAGAGCTGCATCCGGAGTACTTCAAGAACTGCTGATATCGAG
CTTGCTACAAGGGACTTTCCGCTGGGGACTTTCCAGGGAGGCGTGGCCTGGGCGGGACTGGGGAGTGGCG
AGCCCTCAGATCCTGCATATAAGCAGCTGCTTTTTGCCTGTACTGGGTCTCTCTGGTTAGACCAGATCTG
AGCCTGGGAGCTCTCTGGCTAACTAGGGAACCCACTGCTTAAGCCTCAATAAAGCTTGCCTTGAGTGCTT
CAAGTAGTGTGTGCCCGTCTGTTGTGTGACTCTGGTAACTAGAGATCCCTCAGACCCTTTTAGTCAGTGT
GGAAAATCTCTAGCAGTGGCGCCCGAACAGGGACTTGAAAGCGAAAGGGAAACCAGAGGAGCTCTCTCGA
CGCAGGACTCGGCTTGCTGAAGCGCGCACGGCAAGAGGCGAGGGGCGGCGACTGGTGAGTACGCCAAAAA
TTTTGACTAGCGGAGGCTAGAAGGAGAGAGATGGGTGCGAGAGCGTCAGTATTAAGCGGGGGAGAATTAG
ATCGCGATGGGAAAAAATTCGGTTAAGGCCAGGGGGAAAGAAAAAATATAAATTAAAACATATAGTATGG
GCAAGCAGGGAGCTAGAACGATTCGCAGTTAATCCTGGCCTGTTAGAAACATCAGAAGGCTGTAGACAAA
TACTGGGACAGCTACAACCATCCCTTCAGACAGGATCAGAAGAACTTAGATCATTATATAATACAGTAGC
AACCCTCTATTGTGTGCATCAAAGGATAGAGATAAAAGACACCAAGGAAGCTTTAGACAAGATAGAGGAA
GAGCAAAACAAAAGTAAGACCACCGCACAGCAAGCGGCCGGCCGCTGATCTTCAGACCTGGAGGAGGAGA
TATGAGGGACAATTGGAGAAGTGAATTATATAAATATAAAGTAGTAAAAATTGAACCATTAGGAGTAGCA
CCCACCAAGGCAAAGAGAAGAGTGGTGCAGAGAGAAAAAAGAGCAGTGGGAATAGGAGCTTTGTTCCTTG
GGTTCTTGGGAGCAGCAGGAAGCACTATGGGCGCAGCGTCAATGACGCTGACGGTACAGGCCAGACAATT
ATTGTCTGGTATAGTGCAGCAGCAGAACAATTTGCTGAGGGCTATTGAGGCGCAACAGCATCTGTTGCAA
CTCACAGTCTGGGGCATCAAGCAGCTCCAGGCAAGAATCCTGGCTGTGGAAAGATACCTAAAGGATCAAC
AGCTCCTGGGGATTTGGGGTTGCTCTGGAAAACTCATTTGCACCACTGCTGTGCCTTGGAATGCTAGTTG
GAGTAATAAATCTCTGGAACAGATTTGGAATCACACGACCTGGATGGAGTGGGACAGAGAAATTAACAAT
TACACAAGCTTAATACACTCCTTAATTGAAGAATCGCAAAACCAGCAAGAAAAGAATGAACAAGAATTAT
TGGAATTAGATAAATGGGCAAGTTTGTGGAATTGGTTTAACATAACAAATTGGCTGTGGTATATAAAATT
ATTCATAATGATAGTAGGAGGCTTGGTAGGTTTAAGAATAGTTTTTGCTGTACTTTCTATAGTGAATAGA
GTTAGGCAGGGATATTCACCATTATCGTTTCAGACCCACCTCCCAACCCCGAGGGGACCCGACAGGCCCG
AAGGAATAGAAGAAGAAGGTGGAGAGAGAGACAGAGACAGATCCATTCGATTAGTGAACGGATCTCGACG
GTATCGCCTTTAAAAGAAAAGGGGGGATTGGGGGGTACAGTGCAGGGGAAAGAATAGTAGACATAATAGC
AACAGACATACAAACTAAAGAATTACAAAAACAAATTACAAAAATTCAAAATTTTCGGGTTTATTACAGG
GACAGCAGAGATCCAGTTTATCGATGAGTAATTCATACAAAAGGACTCGCCCCTGCCTTGGGGAATCCCA
GGGACCGTCGTTAAACTCCCACTAACGTAGAACCCAGAGATCGCTGCGTTCCCGCCCCCTCACCCGCCCG
CTCTCGTCATCACTGAGGTGGAGAAGAGCATGCGTGAG
