>Addgene plasmid #141385 | pLVX-EF1alpha-SARS-CoV-2-E-2xStrep-IRES-Puro | addgene partial sequence | sequence record 287357 | pCDH-rev 5'-GCATTCCTTTGGCGAGAG-3'
GGCCAGGTTTCCGGGCCCTCACATTGCCAAAAGACGGCAATATGGTGGAAAATAACATATAGACAAACGC
ACACCGGCCTTATTCCAAGCGGCTTCGGCCAGTAACGTTAGGGGGGGGGGAGGGAGAGGGGCGGGATCCT
TACTTTTC
