>Addgene plasmid #141385 | pLVX-EF1alpha-SARS-CoV-2-E-2xStrep-IRES-Puro | addgene partial sequence | sequence record 287538 | EF1a-F 5'-TCAAGCCTCAGACAGTGGTTC-3'
TTTCCGGTGAATTCGCCGCCACCATGTACAGCTTCGTATCAGAAGAAACCGGGACACTGATCGTAAATTC
TGTGCTCTTGTTTCTGGCATTCGTCGTATTTCTCCTCGTCACACTGGCAATTCTGACTGCATTGAGGCTT
TGCGCCTACTGTTGTAACATTGTCAATGTATCTCTCGTGAAACCCTCATTCTACGTTTACAGCAGGGTGA
AGAATCTCAATTCTAGCAGGGTGCCGGATCTCCTCGTTCTCGAAGGCGGCGGGGGATGGAGCCATCCACA
ATTCGAGAAAGGCGGTGGTTCAGGAGGAGGTAGCGGGGGTGGATCATGGTCACATCCGCAGTTTGAAAAG
TAAGGATCCCGCCCCTCTCCCTCCCCCCCCCCTAACGTTACTGGCCGAAGCCGCTTGGAATAAGGCCGGT
GTGCGTTTGTCTATATGTTATTTTCCACCATATTGCCGTCTTTTGGCAATGTGAGGGCCCGGAAACCTGG
CCCTGTCTTCTTGACGAGCATTCCTAGGGGTCTTTCCCCTCTCGCCAAAGGAATGCAAGGTCTGTTGAAT
GTCGTGAAGGAAGCAGTTCCTCTGGAAGCTTCTTGAAGACAAACAACGTCTGTAGCGACCCTTTGCAGGC
AGCGGAACCCCCCACCTGGCGACAGGTGCCTCTGCGGCCAAAAGCCACGTGTATAAGATACACCTGCAAA
GGCGGCACAACCCCAGTGCCACGTTGTGAGTTGGATAGTTGTGGAAAGAGTCAAATGGCTCTCCTCAAGC
GTATTCAACNANGGGGCTGAAGGATGCCCAGAAAGGTACCCCATTGTATGGGATCTGATCTGGGGCCTCG
GTGCACATGCTTTACATGTGTTTAGTCGANGTTAAAAAACGTCTNNCCCCCGAACNACGGGGACGTGGTT
TTCCTTTGAAAAACACGATGATNAGCTTGCCACAACCCACAAGGAGACGACCTTCCATGACCGAGTACAN
CCCACGGTGCNNCTCGCCNCCCNCGACNACGTC
